Addgene plasmid #167513: pFCyR2
Purpose: Broad-Host range expression vector, RSF1010 origin, CymRAM repressor, PCymRC promoter, mRFP, Kanamycin Resistance Marker.
Depositing lab: Christopher Reisch. Depositing organization: University of Florida. Publication: A plasmid toolbox for controlled gene expression across the Proteobacteria. Schuster LA, Reisch CR. Nucleic Acids Res. 2021 Jun 14. pii: 6298615. doi: 10.1093/nar/gkab496. PubMed 34125913.
Backbone
  Vector backbone: pFCyR2
  Vector type: Bacterial Expression, Synthetic Biology
Growth in bacteria
  Bacterial resistance: Kanamycin, 50 μg/mL
  Growth temperature: 37°C
  Growth strain: DH5alpha
  Copy number: Low Copy
Gene/Insert
  Gene/Insert name: CymRAM-mRFP
  Species: Synthetic
  Promoter: PCymRC
  Cloning method: Ligation Independent Cloning
Resource information
  A portion of this plasmid was derived from a plasmid made by: sAJM.1506 was from Addgene plasmid #108254
Terms and licenses: Academic/Nonprofit Terms; Industry Terms: Not Available to Industry
How to cite: pFCyR2 was a gift from Christopher Reisch (Addgene plasmid # 167513 ; http://n2t.net/addgene:167513 ; RRID:Addgene_167513)
