[The description below was written by a language model from this plasmid's Addgene catalogue record and pLannotate feature annotations shown in this document.]
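Description:
pFCyR2 is a 9.2 kb broad-host-range bacterial expression vector built on the RSF1010 replicon, part of a plasmid toolbox for controlled gene expression across the Proteobacteria. Replication depends on the RSF1010 oriV together with the plasmid-encoded RepA, RepB and RepC proteins, which make the replicon largely independent of host initiation factors and allow maintenance in many Gram-negative species. The catalogue lists it as low copy. The backbone also keeps the RSF1010 oriT and the mobB and mobC mobilisation genes, so the plasmid should be transferable by conjugation when a helper conjugative system is present. Selection is by kanamycin through the Tn5-derived neo (nptII) gene. The short annotated fragments of ble, tnpA, CmR, lacZα, lacI and M13 ori appear to be non-functional remnants of earlier cloning steps.

The payload is a cumate-type regulated reporter cassette. A cymR coding sequence, described in the record as the CymRAM repressor variant, lies on the reverse strand downstream of a lacI promoter fragment that presumably drives its constitutive expression. Diverging from it is the PCymRC promoter, which contains two CuO operator sites bound by CymR. Repressor binding holds transcription off until an inducer (cumate, for CymR systems in general) releases it. Between the promoter and the mRFP1 coding sequence sits the sTRSV hammerhead ribozyme, a self-cleaving insulator that trims the 5' untranslated region so that expression is less dependent on promoter context. The mRFP1 red fluorescent reporter gives a readout of induction. The plasmid therefore serves for characterising this inducible system in different hosts, and, presumably, as a scaffold in which the reporter could be replaced by a gene of interest.
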