Features (pLannotate 1.2.2; 22 found; start..end, strand, type, name):
    330..724     -  rep_origin     RSF1010 oriV: replication origin of the broad-host-range plasmid RSF1010; requires the RSF1010 RepA/B/C proteins for replication (Scholz et al., 1989)
    754..1035    -  CDS            mobC: MOBC_ECOLX - Protein predicted: Swiss-Prot protein existence level 4. This protein is essential to promote the specific transfer of the plasmid in the presence of conjugative plasmids. From Escherichia coli.
   1066..1153    +  oriT           RSF1010 oriT: origin of transfer of the broad-host-range plasmid RSF1010 (Scholz et al., 1989)
   1982..2392    +  CDS            mobB: MOBB2_ECOLX - Protein predicted: Swiss-Prot protein existence level 4. This protein is essential to promote the specific transfer of the plasmid in the presence of conjugative plasmids. From Escherichia coli.
   2392..3363    +  CDS            RSF1010 RepB: replication protein B of the broad-host-range plasmid RSF1010 (Scholz et al., 1989); repB
   3806..3880    +  ncRNA          Plasmid R1162: Accession: RF00043 - R1162-like plasmid antisense RNA
   3874..4713    +  CDS            RSF1010 RepA: replication protein A of the broad-host-range plasmid RSF1010 (Scholz et al., 1989); repA
   4700..5551    +  CDS            RSF1010 RepC (fragment): replication protein C of the broad-host-range plasmid RSF1010 (Scholz et al., 1989); repC
   5779..5809    -  CDS            CmR (fragment): chloramphenicol acetyltransferase; cat; confers resistance to chloramphenicol
   5809..5886    +  rep_origin     M13 ori (fragment): M13 bacteriophage origin of replication; arrow indicates direction of (+) strand synthesis
   5890..6045    -  CDS            lacZα (fragment): LacZα fragment of β-galactosidase; lacZ fragment
   6049..6657    -  CDS            cymR: CYMR_PSEPU - Experimental evidence at transcript level: Swiss-Prot protein existence level 2. Involved in the repression of the cym and cmt operons which are responsible of the p-cymene degradation. From Pseudomonas putida (Arthrobacter siderocapsulatus).
   6696..6741    -  promoter       lacI promoter (fragment): lacI
   6846..6873    +  protein_bind   CuO: CymR-binding P2 operator sequence from the p-cmt operon of Pseudomonas putida (Mullick et al., 2006) CymR
   6904..6931    +  protein_bind   CuO: CymR-binding P2 operator sequence from the p-cmt operon of Pseudomonas putida (Mullick et al., 2006) CymR
   6935..6984    +  misc_RNA       sTRSV HHRz: hammerhead ribozyme from the tobacco ringspot virus satellite RNA (Khvorova et al., 2003)
   7047..7721    +  CDS            mRFP1: mRFP1 is a basic (constitutively fluorescent) red fluorescent protein published in 2002, derived from Discosoma sp.. It is reported to be a somewhat slowly-maturing monomer with low acid sensitivity.
   7752..7836    -  CDS            lacI (fragment): lac repressor; lacI; The lac repressor binds to the lac operator to inhibit transcription in E. coli. This inhibition can be relieved by adding lactose or isopropyl-β-D-thiogalactopyranoside (IPTG).
   7847..7963    -  CDS            CmR (fragment): chloramphenicol acetyltransferase; cat; confers resistance to chloramphenicol
   7963..8115    -  CDS            ble (fragment): BLE_KLEPN - Experimental evidence at protein level: Swiss-Prot protein existence level 1. Binding protein with a strong affinity to the bleomycin family of antibiotics. Binds to CL990; an antimitotic-antibiotic compound. From Klebsiella pneumoniae.
   8139..8930    -  CDS            neo: KKA2_KLEPN - Also known as kan, nptII. Experimental evidence at protein level: Swiss-Prot protein existence level 1. Resistance to kanamycin, neomycin, paromomycin, ribostamycin, butirosin and gentamicin B. From Klebsiella pneumoniae.
   8962..3       -  CDS            tnpA (fragment) (across the origin): TN5P_ECOLX - Also known as tnp. Experimental evidence at protein level: Swiss-Prot protein existence level 1. Mediates transposition of transposon Tn5 by a 'cut and paste' mechanism. First, the monomeric transposase binds the 19 bp inverted DNA repeats flanking the transposon. Then, dimerization of the DNA- bound transposase creates a synaptic DNA complex. After nicking of the first DNA strand, excision of the transposon proceeds through a series of intermediates. The transposase then mediates the insertion of the transposon at a new site by strand transfer. The activity of the wild- type tran
>Addgene plasmid #167513 | pFCyR2 | addgene full sequence | sequence record 332753 | Addgene NGS Result
GGTGGCACTTTTCGGGGATCTTCAAATTCCCGTTGCACATAGCCCGGCAATTCCTTTCCCTGCTCTGCCA
TAAGCGCAGCGAATGCCGGGTAATACTCGTCAACGATCTGATAGAGAAGGGTTTGCTCGGGTCGGTGGCT
CTGGTAACGACCAGTATCCCGATCCCGGCTGGCCGTCCTGGCCGCCACATGAGGCATGTTCCGCGTCCTT
GCAATACTGTGTTTACATACAGTCTATCGCTTAGCGGAAAGTTCTTTTACCCTCAGCCGAAATGCCTGCC
GTTGCTAGACATTGCCAGCCAGTGCCCGTCACTCCCGTACTAACTGTCACGAACCCCTGCAATAACTGTC
ACGCCCCCCTGCAATAACTGTCACGAACCCCTGCAATAACTGTCACGCCCCCAAACCTGCAAACCCAGCA
GGGGCGGGGGCTGGCGGGGTGTTGGAAAAATCCATCCATGATTATCTAAGAATAATCCACTAGGCGCGGT
TATCAGCGCCCTTGTGGGGCGCTGCTGCCCTTGCCCAATATGCCCGGCCAGAGGCCGGATAGCTGGTCTA
TTCGCTGCGCTAGGCTACACACCGCCCCACCGCTGCGCGGCAGGGGGAAAGGCGGGCAAAGCCCGCTAAA
CCCCACACCAAACCCCGCAGAAATACGCTGGAGCGCTTTTAGCCGCTTTAGCGGCCTTTCCCCCTACCCG
AAGGGTGGGGGCGCGTGTGCAGCCCCGCAGGGCCTGTCTCGGTCGATCATTCAGCCCGGCTCATCCTTCT
GGCGTGGCGGCAGACCGAACAAGGCGCGGTCGTGGTCGCGTTCAAGGTACGCATCCATTGCCGCCATGAG
CCGATCCTCCGGCCACTCGCTGCTGTTCACCTTGGCCAAAATCATGGCCCCCACCAGCACCTTGCGCCTT
GTTTCGTTCTTGCGCTCTTGCTGCTGTTCCCTTGCCCGCACCCGCTGAATTTCGGCATTGATTCGCGCTC
GTTGTTCTTCGAGCTTGGCCAGCCGATCCGCCGCCTTGTTGCTCCCCTTAACCATCTTGACACCCCATTG
TTAATGTGCTGTCTCGTAGGCTATCATGGAGGCACAGCGGCGGCAATCCCGACCCTACTTTGTAGGGGAG
GGCGCACTTACCGGTTTCTCTTCGAGAAACTGGCCTAACGGCCACCCTTCGGGCGGTGCGCTCTCCGAGG
GCCATTGCATGGAGCCGAAAAGCAAAAGCAACAGCGAGGCAGCATGGCGATTTATCACCTTACGGCGAAA
ACCGGCAGCAGGTCGGGCGGCCAATCGGCCAGGGCCAAGGCCGACTACATCCAGCGCGAAGGCAAGTATG
CCCGCGACATGGATGAAGTCTTGCACGCCGAATCCGGGCACATGCCGGAGTTCGTCGAGCGGCCCGCCGA
CTACTGGGATGCTGCCGACCTGTATGAACGCGCCAATGGGCGGCTGTTCAAGGAGGTCGAATTTGCCCTG
CCGGTCGAGCTGACCCTCGACCAGCAGAAGGCGCTGGCGTCCGAGTTCGCCCAGCACCTGACCGGTGCCG
AGCGCCTGCCGTATACGCTGGCCATCCATGCCGGTGGCGGCGAGAACCCGCACTGCCACCTGATGATCTC
CGAGCGGATCAATGACGGCATCGAGCGGCCCGCCGCTCAGTGGTTCAAGCGGTACAACGGCAAGACCCCG
GAGAAGGGCGGGGCACAGAAGACCGAAGCGCTCAAGCCCAAGGCATGGCTTGAGCAGACCCGCGAGGCAT
GGGCCGACCATGCCAACCGGGCATTAGAGCGGGCTGGCCACGACGCCCGCATTGACCACAGAACACTTGA
GGCGCAGGGCATCGAGCGCCTGCCCGGTGTTCACCTGGGGCCGAACGTGGTGGAGATGGAAGGCCGGGGC
ATCCGCACCGACCGGGCAGACGTGGCCCTGAACATCGACACCGCCAACGCCCAGATCATCGACTTACAGG
AATACCGGGAGGCAATAGACCATGAACGCAATCGACAGAGTGAAGAAATCCAGAGGCATCAACGAGTTAG
CGGAGCAGATCGAACCGCTGGCCCAGAGCATGGCGACACTGGCCGACGAAGCCCGGCAGGTCATGAGCCA
GACCCAGCAGGCCAGCGAGGCGCAGGCGGCGGAGTGGCTGAAAGCCCAGCGCCAGACAGGGGCGGCATGG
GTGGAGCTGGCCAAAGAGTTGCGGGAGGTAGCCGCCGAGGTGAGCAGCGCCGCGCAGAGCGCCCGGAGCG
CGTCGCGGGGGTGGCACTGGAAGCTATGGCTAACCGTGATGCTGGCTTCCATGATGCCTACGGTGGTGCT
GCTGATCGCATCGTTGCTCTTGCTCGACCTGACGCCACTGACAACCGAGGACGGCTCGATCTGGCTGCGC
TTGGTGGCCCGATGAAGAACGACAGGACTTTGCAGGCCATAGGCCGACAGCTCAAGGCCATGGGCTGTGA
GCGCTTCGATATCGGCGTCAGGGACGCCACCACCGGCCAGATGATGAACCGGGAATGGTCAGCCGCCGAA
GTGCTCCAGAACACGCCATGGCTCAAGCGGATGAATGCCCAGGGCAATGACGTGTATATCAGGCCCGCCG
AGCAGGAGCGGCATGGTCTGGTGCTGGTGGACGACCTCAGCGAGTTTGACCTGGATGACATGAAAGCCGA
GGGCCGGGAGCCTGCCCTGGTAGTGGAAACCAGCCCGAAGAACTATCAGGCATGGGTCAAGGTGGCCGAC
GCCGCAGGCGGTGAACTTCGGGGGCAGATTGCCCGGACGCTGGCCAGCGAGTACGACGCCGACCCGGCCA
GCGCCGACAGCCGCCACTATGGCCGCTTGGCGGGCTTCACCAACCGCAAGGACAAGCACACCACCCGCGC
CGGTTATCAGCCGTGGGTGCTGCTGCGTGAATCCAAGGGCAAGACCGCCACCGCTGGCCCGGCGCTGGTG
CAGCAGGCTGGCCAGCAGATCGAGCAGGCCCAGCGGCAGCAGGAGAAGGCCCGCAGGCTGGCCAGCCTCG
AACTGCCCGAGCGGCAGCTTAGCCGCCACCGGCGCACGGCGCTGGACGAGTACCGCAGCGAGATGGCCGG
GCTGGTCAAGCGCTTCGGTGATGACCTCAGCAAGTGCGACTTTATCGCCGCGCAGAAGCTGGCCAGCCGG
GGCCGCAGTGCCGAGGAAATCGGCAAGGCCATGGCCGAGGCCAGCCCAGCGCTGGCAGAGCGCAAGCCCG
GCCACGAAGCGGATTACATCGAGCGCACCGTCAGCAAGGTCATGGGTCTGCCCAGCGTCCAGCTTGCGCG
GGCCGAGCTGGCACGGGCACCGGCACCCCGCCAGCGAGGCATGGACAGGGGCGGGCCAGATTTCAGCATG
TAGTGCTTGCGTTGGTACTCACGCCTGTTATACTATGAGTACTCACGCACAGAAGGGGGTTTTATGGAAT
ACGAAAAAAGCGCTTCAGGGTCGGTCTACCTGATCAAAAGTGACAAGGGCTATTGGTTGCCCGGTGGCTT
TGGTTATACGTCAAACAAGGCCGAGGCTGGCCGCTTTTCAGTCGCTGATATGGCCAGCCTTAACCTTGAC
GGCTGCACCTTGTCCTTGTTCCGCGAAGACAAGCCTTTCGGCCCCGGCAAGTTTCTCGGTGACTGATATG
AAAGACCAAAAGGACAAGCAGACCGGCGACCTGCTGGCCAGCCCTGACGCTGTACGCCAAGCGCGATATG
CCGAGCGCATGAAGGCCAAAGGGATGCGTCAGCGCAAGTTCTGGCTGACCGACGACGAATACGAGGCGCT
GCGCGAGTGCCTGGAAGAACTCAGAGCGGCGCAGGGCGGGGGTAGTGACCCCGCCAGCGCCTAACCACCA
ACTGCCTGCAAAGGAGGCAATCAATGGCTACCCATAAGCCTATCAATATTCTGGAGGCGTTCGCAGCAGC
GCCGCCACCGCTGGACTACGTTTTGCCCAACATGGTGGCCGGTACGGTCGGGGCGCTGGTGTCGCCCGGT
GGTGCCGGTAAATCCATGCTGGCCCTGCAACTGGCCGCACAGATTGCAGGCGGGCCGGATCTGCTGGAGG
TGGGCGAACTGCCCACCGGCCCGGTGATCTACCTGCCCGCCGAAGACCCGCCCACCGCCATTCATCACCG
CCTGCACGCCCTTGGGGCGCACCTCAGCGCCGAGGAACGGCAAGCCGTGGCTGACGGCCTGCTGATCCAG
CCGCTGATCGGCAGCCTGCCCAACATCATGGCCCCGGAGTGGTTCGACGGCCTCAAGCGCGCCGCCGAGG
GCCGCCGCCTGATGGTGCTGGACACGCTGCGCCGGTTCCACATCGAGGAAGAAAACGCCAGCGGCCCCAT
GGCCCAGGTCATCGGTCGCATGGAGGCCATCGCCGCCGATACCGGGTGCTCTATCGTGTTCCTGCACCAT
GCCAGCAAGGGCGCGGCCATGATGGGCGCAGGCGACCAGCAGCAGGCCAGCCGGGGCAGCTCGGTACTGG
TCGATAACATCCGCTGGCAGTCCTACCTGTCGAGCATGACCAGCGCCGAGGCCGAGGAATGGGGTGTGGA
CGACGACCAGCGCCGGTTCTTCGTCCGCTTCGGTGTGAGCAAGGCCAACTATGGCGCACCGTTCGCTGAT
CGGTGGTTCAGGCGGCATGACGGCGGGGTGCTCAAGCCCGCCGTGCTGGAGAGGCAGCGCAAGAGCAAGG
GGGTGCCCCGTGGTGAAGCCTAAGAACAAGCACAGCCTCAGCCACGTCCGGCACGACCCGGCGCACTGTC
TGGCCCCCGGCCTGTTCCGTGCCCTCAAGCGGGGCGAGCGCAAGCGCAGCAAGCTGGACGTGACGTATGA
CTACGGCGACGGCAAGCGGATCGAGTTCAGCGGCCCGGAGCCGCTGGGCGCTGATGATCTGCGCATCCTG
CAAGGGCTGGTGGCCATGGCTGGGCCTAATGGCCTAGTGCTTGGCCCGGAACCCAAGACCGAAGGCGGAC
GGCAGCTCCGGCTGTTCCTGGAACCCAAGTGGGAGGCCGTCACCGCTGATGCCATGGTGGTCAAAGGTAG
CTATCGGGCGCTGGCAAAGGAAATCGGGGCAGAGGTCGATAGTGGTGGGGCGCTCAAGCACATACAGGAC
TGCATCGAGCGCCTTTGGAAGGTATCCATCATCGCCCAGAATGGCCGCAAGCGGCAGGGGTTTCGGCTGC
TGTCGGAGTACGCCAGCGACGAGGCGGACGGGCGCCTGTACGTGGCCCTGAACCCCTTGATCGCGCAGGC
CGTCATGGGTGGCGGCCAGCATGTGCGCATCAGCATGGACGAGGTGCGGGCGCTGGACAGCGAAACCGCC
CGCCTGCTGCACCAGCGGCTGTGTGGCTGGATCGACCCCGGCAAAACCGGCAAGGCTTCCATAGATACCT
TGTGCGGCTATGTCTGGCCGTCAGAGGCCAGTGGTTCGACCATGCGCAAGCGCCGCCAGCGGGTGCGCGA
GGCGTTGCCGGAGCTGGTCGCGCTGGGCTGGACGGTAACCGAGTTCGCGGCGGGCAAGTACGACATCACC
CGGCCCAAGGCGGCAGGCTGACCCCCCCCACTCTATTGTAAACAAGACATTTTTATCTTTTATATTCAAT
GGCTTATTTTCCTGCTAATTGGTAATACCATGAAAAATACCATGCTCAGAAAAGGCTTAACAATATTTTG
AAAAATTGCCTACTGAGCGCTGCCGCACAGCTCCATAGCGTTTAAGGGCACCAATAACGCCGCACAGCTC
CATAGCGTTTAAGGGCACCAATAACTGCCTTAAAAAAATTACGCCCAGCCCTGCCACTCATCGCAGTACG
GCCTATTGGTTAAAAAATGAGCTGATTTAACAAAAATTTAACGCGAATTTTAACAAAATATTAACGCTTA
CAATTTCCATTCGCCATTCAGGCTGCGCAACTGTTGGGAAGGGCGATCGGTGCGGGCCTCTTCGCTATTA
CGCCAGCTGGCGAAAGGGGGATGTGCTGCAAGGCGATTAAGTTGGGTAACGCCAGGGTTTTCCCAGTCAC
GACGTTGTAAAACGACGGCCAGTGATCAACGTTTGAATTTTGCATAACGTTCACGTGCAATTTCCAGGGT
GCTATTACGCACACGTTCAAAACGTTCTTTATCTTTCTGCCACAGGCTACGAACTACCAGACCACGAACG
CTGTTAAAAATCAGCCACAGAATATCTTCGGCATCATCACGGCTCAGACCACGGCTCACCAGCACACCCA
GCCACATATCTTCAACAACAAAACGATTACGTTCAACGGTACGCTGAATACCTTCACGCAGTGCCGGATC
ACGATCTGCTGCAACAATCAGATCCAGGCCGATGCTAAAATCATCATCCAGAAAAAATTCTGCTGCATCA
TCCAGCATCTGCTGAATAACATCATCTTCCGGTTTCAGTTTTGCCAGACGTGCACGGCTACGTTCGGTAA
TCTGCTCATACAGCCATTCAAAGGTTGCCAGCAGCAGTTCCAGTTTGGTCGGAAAATGATGGCTCTGTGC
ACCACGGCTAACACCGGCTGCACCCGGAACATCTGCAATACGAAAACCTGCATAACCTTTTTCACGCAGA
ACACCCAGTGCTGCTGCAATCAGTTTACCCTGGGTTTCCATTGCACGTTCTGCCTGGGTACGACGTTTCG
GGCTCATAAGAATCTCCGTTTGGTATTTACTATGAATATTCCATTGGGCGCTATCATGCCATACCGCGAA
AGGTTTTGCGCCATTCGATGGCGCGCCGCCCCAATTATTGAAGGCCTCCCTAACGGGGGGCCTTTTTTTG
TTTCTGGTCTCCCGCTTAACGATCGTTGGCTGGGATACATATGTCAATGTACCGGAACAAACAGACAATC
TGGTCTGTTTGTATTATGGAAAATTTTTCTGTATAATAGATTCAACAAACAGACAATCTGGTCTGTTTGT
AAAGCTGTCACCGGATGTGCTTTCCGGTCTGATGAGTCCGTGAGGACGAAACAGCCTCTACAAATAATTT
TGTTTAAGAACTGGGAAGAGCGCAGATTAAAGAGGAGAAATACTAGATGGCTTCCTCCGAAGACGTTATC
AAAGAGTTCATGCGTTTCAAAGTTCGTATGGAAGGTTCCGTTAACGGTCACGAGTTCGAAATCGAAGGTG
AAGGTGAAGGTCGTCCGTACGAAGGTACCCAGACCGCTAAACTGAAAGTTACCAAAGGTGGTCCGCTGCC
GTTCGCTTGGGACATCCTGTCCCCGCAGTTCCAGTACGGTTCCAAAGCTTACGTTAAACACCCGGCTGAC
ATCCCGGACTACCTGAAACTGTCCTTCCCGGAAGGTTTCAAATGGGAACGTGTTATGAACTTCGAAGACG
GTGGTGTTGTTACCGTTACCCAGGACTCCTCCCTGCAAGACGGTGAGTTCATCTACAAAGTTAAACTGCG
TGGTACCAACTTCCCGTCCGACGGTCCGGTTATGCAGAAAAAAACCATGGGTTGGGAAGCTTCCACCGAA
CGTATGTACCCGGAAGACGGTGCTCTGAAAGGTGAAATCAAAATGCGTCTGAAACTGAAAGACGGTGGTC
ACTACGACGCTGAAGTTAAAACCACCTACATGGCTAAAAAACCGGTTCAGCTGCCGGGTGCTTACAAAAC
CGACATCAAACTGGACATCACCTCCCACAACGAAGACTACACCATCGTTGAACAGTACGAACGTGCTGAA
GGTCGTCACTCCACCGGTGCTTAATAACGCTGATAGTGCTAGTGTAGATCGCGCTTTCCAGTCGGGAAAC
CTGTCGTGCCAGCTGCATTAATGAATCGGCCAACGCGCGGGGAGAGGCGGTTTGCGTATTGGGCGCATGC
ATAAAAACTGTTGTAATTCATTAAGCATTCTGCCGACATGGAAGCCATCACAAACGGCATGATGAACCTG
AATCGCCAGCGGCATCAGCACCTTGTCGCCTTGCGTATAATATTTGCCCATGGGGGTGGGCGAAGAACTC
CAGCATGAGATCCCCGCGCTGGAGGATCATCCAGCCGGCGTCCCGGAAAACGATTCCGAAGCCCAACCTT
TCATAGAAGGCGGCGGTGGAATCGAAATCTCGTGATGGCAGGTTGGGCGTCGCTTGGTCGGTCATTTCGA
ACCCCAGAGTCCCGCTCAGAAGAACTCGTCAAGAAGGCGATAGAAGGCGATGCGCTGCGAATCGGGAGCG
GCGATACCGTAAAGCACGAGGAAGCGGTCAGCCCATTCGCCGCCAAGCTCTTCAGCAATATCACGGGTAG
CCAACGCTATGTCCTGATAGCGGTCCGCCACACCCAGCCGGCCACAGTCGATGAATCCAGAAAAGCGGCC
ATTTTCCACCATGATATTCGGCAAGCAGGCATCGCCATGGGTCACGACGAGATCCTCGCCGTCGGGCATG
CGCGCCTTGAGCCTGGCGAACAGTTCGGCTGGCGCGAGCCCCTGATGCTCTTCGTCCAGATCATCCTGAT
CGACAAGACCGGCTTCCATCCGAGTACGTGCTCGCTCGATGCGATGTTTCGCTTGGTGGTCGAATGGGCA
GGTAGCCGGATCAAGCGTATGCAGCCGCCGCATTGCATCAGCCATGATGGATACTTTCTCGGCAGGAGCA
AGGTGAGATGACAGGAGATCCTGCCCCGGCACTTCGCCCAATAGCAGCCAGTCCCTTCCCGCTTCAGTGA
CAACGTCGAGCACAGCTGCGCAAGGAACGCCCGTCGTGGCCAGCCACGATAGCCGCGCTGCCTCGTCCTG
CAGTTCATTCAGGGCACCGGACAGGTCGGTCTTGACAAAAAGAACCGGGCGCCCCTGCGCTGACAGCCGG
AACACGGCGGCATCAGAGCAGCCGATTGTCTGTTGTGCCCAGTCATAGCCGAATAGCCTCTCCACCCAAG
CGGCCGGAGAACCTGCGTGCAATCCATCTTGTTCAATCATGCGAAACGATCCTCATCCTGTCTCTTGATC
AGATCTTGATCCCCTGCGCCATCAGATCCTTGGCGGCAAGAAAGCCATCCAGTTTACTTTGCAGGGCTTC
CCAACCTTACCAGAGGGCGCCCCAGCTGGCAATTCCGGTTCGCTTGCTGTCCATAAAACCGCCCAGTCTA
GCTATCGCCATGTAAGCCCACTGCAAGCTACCTGCTTTCTCTTTGCGCTTGCGTTTTCCCTTGTCCAGAT
AGCCCAGTAGCTGACATTCATCCCA
